>Addgene plasmid #216094 | pRDA_936 | addgene full sequence | sequence record 431378 | Addgene NGS Result
GTCGACGGATCGGGAGATCTCCCGATCCCCTATGGTGCACTCTCAGTACAATCTGCTCTGATGCCGCATA
GTTAAGCCAGTATCTGCTCCCTGCTTGTGTGTTGGAGGTCGCTGAGTAGTGCGCGAGCAAAATTTAAGCT
ACAACAAGGCAAGGCTTGACCGACAATTGCATGAAGAATCTGCTTAGGGTTAGGCGTTTTGCGCTGCTTC
GCGATGTACGGGCCAGATATACGCGTTGACATTGATTATTGACTAGTTATTAATAGTAATCAATTACGGG
GTCATTAGTTCATAGCCCATATATGGAGTTCCGCGTTACATAACTTACGGTAAATGGCCCGCCTGGCTGA
CCGCCCAACGACCCCCGCCCATTGACGTCAATAATGACGTATGTTCCCATAGTAACGCCAATAGGGACTT
TCCATTGACGTCAATGGGTGGAGTATTTACGGTAAACTGCCCACTTGGCAGTACATCAAGTGTATCATAT
GCCAAGTACGCCCCCTATTGACGTCAATGACGGTAAATGGCCCGCCTGGCATTATGCCCAGTACATGACC
TTATGGGACTTTCCTACTTGGCAGTACATCTACGTATTAGTCATCGCTATTACCATGGTGATGCGGTTTT
GGCAGTACATCAATGGGCGTGGATAGCGGTTTGACTCACGGGGATTTCCAAGTCTCCACCCCATTGACGT
CAATGGGAGTTTGTTTTGGCACCAAAATCAACGGGACTTTCCAAAATGTCGTAACAACTCCGCCCCATTG
ACGCAAATGGGCGGTAGGCGTGTACGGTGGGAGGTCTATATAAGCAGCGCGTTTTGCCTGTACTGGGTCT
CTCTGGTTAGACCAGATCTGAGCCTGGGAGCTCTCTGGCTAACTAGGGAACCCACTGCTTAAGCCTCAAT
AAAGCTTGCCTTGAGTGCTTCAAGTAGTGTGTGCCCGTCTGTTGTGTGACTCTGGTAACTAGAGATCCCT
CAGACCCTTTTAGTCAGTGTGGAAAATCTCTAGCAGTGGCGCCCGAACAGGGACTTGAAAGCGAAAGGGA
AACCAGAGGAGCTCTCTCGACGCAGGACTCGGCTTGCTGAAGCGCGCACGGCAAGAGGCGAGGGGCGGCG
ACTGGTGAGTACGCCAAAAATTTTGACTAGCGGAGGCTAGAAGGAGAGAGATGGGTGCGAGAGCGTCAGT
ATTAAGCGGGGGAGAATTAGATCGCGATGGGAAAAAATTCGGTTAAGGCCAGGGGGAAAGAAAAAATATA
AATTAAAACATATAGTATGGGCAAGCAGGGAGCTAGAACGATTCGCAGTTAATCCTGGCCTGTTAGAAAC
ATCAGAAGGCTGTAGACAAATACTGGGACAGCTACAACCATCCCTTCAGACAGGATCAGAAGAACTTAGA
TCATTATATAATACAGTAGCAACCCTCTATTGTGTGCATCAAAGGATAGAGATAAAAGACACCAAGGAAG
CTTTAGACAAGATAGAGGAAGAGCAAAACAAAAGTAAGACCACCGCACAGCAAGCGGCCGCTGATCTTCA
GACCTGGAGGAGGAGATATGAGGGACAATTGGAGAAGTGAATTATATAAATATAAAGTAGTAAAAATTGA
ACCATTAGGAGTAGCACCCACCAAGGCAAAGAGAAGAGTGGTGCAGAGAGAAAAAAGAGCAGTGGGAATA
GGAGCTTTGTTCCTTGGGTTCTTGGGAGCAGCAGGAAGCACTATGGGCGCAGCGTCAATGACGCTGACGG
TACAGGCCAGACAATTATTGTCTGGTATAGTGCAGCAGCAGAACAATTTGCTGAGGGCTATTGAGGCGCA
ACAGCATCTGTTGCAACTCACAGTCTGGGGCATCAAGCAGCTCCAGGCAAGAATCCTGGCTGTGGAAAGA
TACCTAAAGGATCAACAGCTCCTGGGGATTTGGGGTTGCTCTGGAAAACTCATTTGCACCACTGCTGTGC
CTTGGAATGCTAGTTGGAGTAATAAATCTCTGGAACAGATTTGGAATCACACGACCTGGATGGAGTGGGA
CAGAGAAATTAACAATTACACAAGCTTAATACACTCCTTAATTGAAGAATCGCAAAACCAGCAAGAAAAG
AATGAACAAGAATTATTGGAATTAGATAAATGGGCAAGTTTGTGGAATTGGTTTAACATAACAAATTGGC
TGTGGTATATAAAATTATTCATAATGATAGTAGGAGGCTTGGTAGGTTTAAGAATAGTTTTTGCTGTACT
TTCTATAGTGAATAGAGTTAGGCAGGGATATTCACCATTATCGTTTCAGACCCACCTCCCAACCCCGAGG
GGACCCGACAGGCCCGAAGGAATAGAAGAAGAAGGTGGAGAGAGAGACAGAGACAGATCCATTCGATTAG
TGAACGGATCGGCACTGCGTGCGCCAATTCTGCAGACAAATGGCAGTATTCATCCACAATTTTAAAAGAA
AAGGGGGGATTGGGGGGTACAGTGCAGGGGAAAGAATAGTAGACATAATAGCAACAGACATACAAACTAA
AGAATTACAAAAACAAATTACAAAAATTCAAAATTTTCGGGTTTATTACAGGGACAGCAGAGATCCAGTT
TGGTTAATTAAGGTACCGGGCAGAACCGACTCGGTGCCACTTTTTCAAAAAAAACCTTACCGTCCCCAGC
AGGCACTATCTACTAGAGTAGAAATTTAGTGCCGTCCAGGTTACAGAAGAATCTACGATAGTAGAAATTA
GTAGCTGAGCTGATCCTGGAAAGATCTACGACAGTAGAAATTAGTCTGTGACAGTAACAGTACTTGATCT
ACAAGAGTAGAAATTACCGGTGTTTCGTCCTTTCCACAAGATATATAAAGCCAAGAAATCGAAATACTTT
CAAGTTACGGTAAGCATATGATAGTCCATTTTAAAACATAATTTTAAAACTGCAAACTACCCAAGAAATT
ATTACTTTCTACGTCACGTATTTTGTACTAATATCTTTGTGTTTACAGTCAAATTAATTCTAATTATCTC
TCTAACAGCCTTGTATCGTATATGCAAATATGAAGGAATCATGGGAAATAGGCCCTCTTCGAATCTAGTT
GCAAAGATGGATAAAGTTTTAAACAGAGAGGAATCTTTGCAGCTAATGGACCTTCTACACGGCTCCGGTG
CCCGTCAGTGGGCAGAGCGCACATCGCCCACAGTCCCCGAGAAGTTGGGGGGAGGGGTCGGCAATTGATC
CGGTGCCTAGAGAAGGTGGCGCGGGGTAAACTGGGAAAGTGATGTCGTGTACTGGCTCCGCCTTTTTCCC
GAGGGTGGGGGAGAACCGTATATAAGTGCAGTAGTCGCCGTGAACGTTCTTTTTCGCAACGGGTTTGCCG
CCAGAACACAGGTAAGTGCCGTGTGTGGTTCCCGCGGGCCTGGCCTCTTTACGGGTTATGGCCCTTGCGT
GCCTTGAATTACTTCCACCTGGCTGCAGTACGTGATTCTTGATCCCGAGCTTCGGGTTGGAAGTGGGTGG
GAGAGTTCGAGGCCTTGCGCTTAAGGAGCCCCTTCGCCTCGTGCTTGAGTTGAGGCCTGGCCTGGGCGCT
GGGGCCGCCGCGTGCGAATCTGGTGGCACCTTCGCGCCTGTCTCGCTGCTTTCGATAAGTCTCTAGCCAT
TTAAAATTTTTGATGACCTGCTGCGACGCTTTTTTTCTGGCAAGATAGTCTTGTAAATGCGGGCCAAGAT
CTGCACACTGGTATTTCGGTTTTTGGGGCCGCGGGCGGCGACGGGGCCCGTGCGTCCCAGCGCACATGTT
CGGCGAGGCGGGGCCTGCGAGCGCGGCCACCGAGAATCGGACGGGGGTAGTCTCAAGCTGGCCGGCCTGC
TCTGGTGCCTGGCCTCGCGCCGCCGTGTATCGCCCCGCCCTGGGCGGCAAGGCTGGCCCGGTCGGCACCA
GTTGCGTGAGCGGAAAGATGGCCGCTTCCCGGCCCTGCTGCAGGGAGCTCAAAATGGAGGACGCGGCGCT
CGGGAGAGCGGGCGGGTGAGTCACCCACACAAAGGAAAAGGGCCTTTCCGTCCTCAGCCGTCGCTTCATG
TGACTCCACGGAGTACCGGGCGCCGTCCAGGCACCTCGATTAGTTCTCGAGCTTTTGGAGTACGTCGTCT
TTAGGTTGGGGGGAGGGGTTTTATGCGATGGAGTTTCCCCACACTGAGTGGGTGGAGACTGAAGTTAGGC
CAGCTTGGCACTTGATGTAATTCTCCTTGGAATTTGCCCTTTTTGAGTTTGGATCTTGGTTCATTCTCAA
GCCTCAGACAGTGGTTCAAAGTTTTTTTCTTCCATTTCAGGTGTCGTGAAGGAGCCACCATGACCGAGTA
CAAGCCCACGGTGCGCCTCGCCACCCGCGACGACGTCCCCAGGGCCGTACGCACCCTCGCCGCCGCGTTC
GCCGACTACCCCGCCACGCGCCACACCGTCGATCCGGACCGCCACATCGAGCGGGTCACCGAGCTGCAAG
AACTCTTCCTCACGCGCGTCGGGCTCGACATCGGCAAGGTGTGGGTCGCGGACGACGGCGCCGCCGTGGC
GGTCTGGACCACGCCGGAGAGCGTCGAAGCGGGGGCGGTGTTCGCCGAGATCGGCCCGCGCATGGCCGAG
TTGAGCGGTTCCCGGCTGGCCGCGCAGCAACAGATGGAAGGCCTCCTGGCGCCGCACCGGCCCAAGGAGC
CCGCGTGGTTCCTGGCCACCGTCGGAGTCTCGCCCGACCACCAGGGCAAGGGTCTGGGCAGCGCCGTCGT
GCTCCCCGGAGTGGAGGCGGCCGAGCGCGCCGGGGTGCCCGCCTTCCTGGAGACCTCCGCGCCCCGCAAC
CTCCCCTTCTACGAGCGGCTCGGCTTCACCGTCACCGCCGACGTCGAGGTGCCCGAAGGACCGCGCACCT
GGTGCATGACCCGCAAGCCCGGTGCCGGAAGCTAATAGGACTCAGTTACGATGCATTCGAAAATCAACCT
CTGGATTACAAAATTTGTGAAAGATTGACTGGTATTCTTAACTATGTTGCTCCTTTTACGCTATGTGGAT
ACGCTGCTTTAATGCCTTTGTATCATGCTATTGCTTCCCGTATGGCTTTCATTTTCTCCTCCTTGTATAA
ATCCTGGTTGCTGTCTCTTTATGAGGAGTTGTGGCCCGTTGTCAGGCAACGTGGCGTGGTGTGCACTGTG
TTTGCTGACGCAACCCCCACTGGTTGGGGCATTGCCACCACCTGTCAGCTCCTTTCCGGGACTTTCGCTT
TCCCCCTCCCTATTGCCACGGCGGAACTCATCGCCGCCTGCCTTGCCCGCTGCTGGACAGGGGCTCGGCT
GTTGGGCACTGACAATTCCGTGGTGTTGTCGGGGAAATCATCGTCCTTTCCTTGGCTGCTCGCCTGTGTT
GCCACCTGGATTCTGCGCGGGACGTCCTTCTGCTACGTCCCTTCGGCCCTCAATCCAGCGGACCTTCCTT
CCCGCGGCCTGCTGCCGGCTCTGCGGCCTCTTCCGCGTCCTCGCCTTCGCCCTCAGACGAGTCGGATCTC
CCTTTGGGCCGCCTCCCCGCGTCGACTTTAAGACCAATGACTTACAAGGCAGCTGTAGATCTTAGCCACT
TTTTAAAAGAAAAGGGGGGACTGGAAGGGCTAATTCACTCCCAACGAAGATAAGATCTGCTTTTTGCTTG
TACTGGGTCTCTCTGGTTAGACCAGATCTGAGCCTGGGAGCTCTCTGGCTAACTAGGGAACCCACTGCTT
AAGCCTCAATAAAGCTTGCCTTGAGTGCTTCAAGTAGTGTGTGCCCGTCTGTTGTGTGACTCTGGTAACT
AGAGATCCCTCAGACCCTTTTAGTCAGTGTGGAAAATCTCTAGCAGGGCCCGTTTAAACCCGCTGATCAG
CCTCGACTGTGCCTTCTAGTTGCCAGCCATCTGTTGTTTGCCCCTCCCCCGTGCCTTCCTTGACCCTGGA
AGGTGCCACTCCCACTGTCCTTTCCTAATAAAATGAGGAAATTGCATCGCATTGTCTGAGTAGGTGTCAT
TCTATTCTGGGGGGTGGGGTGGGGCAGGACAGCAAGGGGGAGGATTGGGAAGATAATAGCAGGCATGCTG
GGGATGCGGTGGGCTCTATGGCTTCTGAGGCGGAAAGAACCAGCTGGGGCTCTAGGGGGTATCCCC
[124 nt withheld, positions 6157-6280]
C
[91 nt withheld, positions 6282-6372]
A
[49 nt withheld, positions 6374-6422]
CCTTTGACGTTGGAGTCCACGTTCTTT
[37 nt withheld, positions 6450-6486]
ACCCTATCTCGGTCTATTCTTTTGATTTATAAGGGATTTTGCCGATTTCGGCCTATTGGTTAAAAAATGA
GCTGATTTAACAAAAATTTAACGCGAATTAATTCTGTGGAATGTGTGTCAGTTAGGGTGTGGAAAGTCCC
CAGGCTCCCCAGCAGGCAGAAGTATGCAAAGCATGCATCTCAATTAGTCAGCAACCAGGTGTGGAAAGTC
CCCAGGCTCCCCAGCAGGCAGAAGTATGCAAAGCATGCATCTCAATTAGTCAGCAACCATAGTCCCGCCC
CTAACTCCGCCCATCCCGCCCCTAACTCCGCCCAGTTCCGCCCATTCTCCGCCCCATGGCTGACTAATTT
TTTTTATTTATGCAGAGGCCGAGGCCGCCTCTGCCTCTGAGCTATTCCAGAAGTAGTGAGGAGGCTTTTT
TGGAGGCCTAGGCTTTTGCAAAAAGCTCCCGGGAGCTTGTATATCCATTTTCGGATCTGATCAGCACGTG
TTGACAATTAATCATCGGCATAGTATATCGGCATAGTATAATACGACAAGGTGAGGAACTAAACCATGGC
CAAGTTGACCAGTGCCGTTCCGGTGCTCACCGCGCGCGACGTCGCCGGAGCGGTCGAGTTCTGGACCGAC
CGGCTCGGGTTCTCCCGGGACTTCGTGGAGGACGACTTCGCCGGTGTGGTCCGGGACGACGTGACCCTGT
TCATCAGCGCGGTCCAGGACCAGGTGGTGCCGGACAACACCCTGGCCTGGGTGTGGGTGCGCGGCCTGGA
CGAGCTGTACGCCGAGTGGTCGGAGGTCGTGTCCACGAACTTCCGGGACGCCTCCGGGCCGGCCATGACC
GAGATCGGCGAGCAGCCGTGGGGGCGGGAGTTCGCCCTGCGCGACCCGGCCGGCAACTGCGTGCACTTCG
TGGCCGAGGAGCAGGACTGACACGTGCTACGAGATTTCGATTCCACCGCCGCCTTCTATGAAAGGTTGGG
CTTCGGAATCGTTTTCCGGGACGCCGGCTGGATGATCCTCCAGCGCGGGGATCTCATGCTGGAGTTCTTC
GCCCACCCCAACTTGTTTATTGCAGCTTATAATGGTTACAAATAAAGCAATAGCATCACAAATTTCACAA
ATAAAGCATTTTTTTCACTGCATTCTAGTTGTGGTTTGTCCAAACTCATCAATGTATCTTATCATGTCTG
TATACCGTCGACCTCTAGCTAGAGCTTGGCGTAATCATGGTCATAGCTGTTTCCTGTGTGAAATTGTTAT
CCGCTCACAATTCCACACAACATACGAGCCGGAAGCATAAAGTGTAAAGCCTGGGGTGCCTAATGAGTGA
GCTAACTCACATTAATTGCGTTGCGCTCACTGCCCGCTTTCCAGTCGGGAAACCTGTCGTGCCAGCTGCA
TTAATGAATCGGCCAACGCGCGGGGAGAGGCGGTTTGCGTATTGGGCGCTCTTCCGCTTCCTCGCTCACT
GACTCGCTGCGCTCGGTCGTTCGGCTGCGGCGAGCGGTATCAGCTCACTCAAAGGCGGTAATACGGTTAT
CCACAGAATCAGGGGATAACGCAGGAAAGAACATGTGAGCAAAAGGCCAGCAAAAGGCCAGGAACCGTAA
AAAGGCCGCGTTGCTGGCGTTTTTCCATAGGCTCCGCCCCCCTGACGAGCATCACAAAAATCGACGCTCA
AGTCAGAGGTGGCGAAACCCGACAGGACTATAAAGATACCAGGCGTTTCCCCCTGGAAGCTCCCTCGTGC
GCTCTCCTGTTCCGACCCTGCCGCTTACCGGATACCTGTCCGCCTTTCTCCCTTCGGGAAGCGTGGCGCT
TTCTCATAGCTCACGCTGTAGGTATCTCAGTTCGGTGTAGGTCGTTCGCTCCAAGCTGGGCTGTGTGCAC
GAACCCCCCGTTCAGCCCGACCGCTGCGCCTTATCCGGTAACTATCGTCTTGAGTCCAACCCGGTAAGAC
ACGACTTATCGCCACTGGCAGCAGCCACTGGTAACAGGATTAGCAGAGCGAGGTATGTAGGCGGTGCTAC
AGAGTTCTTGAAGTGGTGGCCTAACTACGGCTACACTAGAAGAACAGTATTTGGTATCTGCGCTCTGCTG
AAGCCAGTTACCTTCGGAAAAAGAGTTGGTAGCTCTTGATCCGGCAAACAAACCACCGCTGGTAGCGGTG
GTTTTTTTGTTTGCAAGCAGCAGATTACGCGCAGAAAAAAAGGATCTCAAGAAGATCCTTTGATCTTTTC
TACGGGGTCTGACGCTCAGTGGAACGAAAACTCACGTTAAGGGATTTTGGTCATGAGATTATCAAAAAGG
ATCTTCACCTAGATCCTTTTAAATTAAAAATGAAGTTTTAAATCAATCTAAAGTATATATGAGTAAACTT
GGTCTGACAGTTACCAATGCTTAATCAGTGAGGCACCTATCTCAGCGATCTGTCTATTTCGTTCATCCAT
AGTTGCCTGACTCCCCGTCGTGTAGATAACTACGATACGGGAGGGCTTACCATCTGGCCCCAGTGCTGCA
ATGATACCGCGAGACCCACGCTCACCGGCTCCAGATTTATCAGCAATAAACCAGCCAGCCGGAAGGGCCG
AGCGCAGAAGTGGTCCTGCAACTTTATCCGCCTCCATCCAGTCTATTAATTGTTGCCGGGAAGCTAGAGT
AAGTAGTTCGCCAGTTAATAGTTTGCGCAACGTTGTTGCCATTGCTACAGGCATCGTGGTGTCACGCTCG
TCGTTTGGTATGGCTTCATTCAGCTCCGGTTCCCAACGATCAAGGCGAGTTACATGATCCCCCATGTTGT
GCAAAAAAGCGGTTAGCTCCTTCGGTCCTCCGATCGTTGTCAGAAGTAAGTTGGCCGCAGTGTTATCACT
CATGGTTATGGCAGCACTGCATAATTCTCTTACTGTCATGCCATCCGTAAGATGCTTTTCTGTGACTGGT
GAGTACTCAACCAAGTCATTCTGAGAATAGTGTATGCGGCGACCGAGTTGCTCTTGCCCGGCGTCAATAC
GGGATAATACCGCGCCACATAGCAGAACTTTAAAAGTGCTCATCATTGGAAAACGTTCTTCGGGGCGAAA
ACTCTCAAGGATCTTACCGCTGTTGAGATCCAGTTCGATGTAACCCACTCGTGCACCCAACTGATCTTCA
GCATCTTTTACTTTCACCAGCGTTTCTGGGTGAGCAAAAACAGGAAGGCAAAATGCCGCAAAAAAGGGAA
TAAGGGCGACACGGAAATGTTGAATACTCATACTCTTCCTTTTTCAATATTATTGAAGCATTTATCAGGG
TTATTGTCTCATGAGCGGATACATATTTGAATGTATTTAGAAAAATAAACAAATAGGGGTTCCGCGCACA
TTTCCCCGAAAAGTGCCACCTGAC
Features (pLannotate 1.2.2; 33 found; start..end, strand, type, name):
     31..83      -  misc_feature   bom (fragment): basis of mobility region from pBR322
    238..617     +  enhancer       CMV enhancer: human cytomegalovirus immediate early enhancer
    618..817     +  promoter       CMV promoter: human cytomegalovirus (CMV) immediate early promoter
    835..1015    +  LTR            5' LTR (truncated): truncated 5' long terminal repeat (LTR) from HIV-1
   1062..1187    +  misc_feature   HIV-1 Ψ: packaging signal of human immunodeficiency virus type 1
   1171..1534    +  CDS            HIV-1 gag (fragment): gag protein from human immunodeficiency virus 1; gag
   1680..1913    +  misc_feature   RRE: The Rev response element (RRE) of HIV-1 allows for Rev-dependent mRNA export from the nucleus to the cytoplasm.
   2290..2390    +  CDS            Rev (fragment): human immunodeficiency virus 1 (HIV-1) Rev protein; rev; enhances nuclear export of unspliced and incompletely spliced viral mRNAs
   2440..2557    +  misc_feature   cPPT/CTS: central polypurine tract and central termination sequence of HIV-1
   2615..2638    -  misc_RNA       gRNA scaffold (fragment): guide RNA scaffold for the Streptococcus pyogenes CRISPR/Cas9 system
   2827..3067    -  promoter       U6 promoter: RNA polymerase III promoter for human U6 snRNA
   3087..3137    +  CDS            small t antigen (fragment): SV40 (simian virus 40) small t antigen
   3160..3371    +  promoter       EF-1α core promoter: core promoter for human elongation factor EF-1α
   3372..4310    +  intron         EF-1α intron A: intron upstream of the start codon of human EF-1α
   4330..4926    +  CDS            PuroR (fragment): puromycin N-acetyltransferase; pac from Streptomyces; confers resistance to puromycin
   4962..5550    +  misc_feature   WPRE: woodchuck hepatitis virus posttranscriptional regulatory element
   5546..5689    +  CDS            nef (fragment): NEF_HV1LA - Experimental evidence at protein level: Swiss-Prot protein existence level 1. Extracellular Nef protein targets CD4(+) T-lymphocytes for apoptosis by interacting with CXCR4 surface receptors. From Human immunodeficiency virus type 1 group M subtype B (isolate Lai) (HIV-1).
   5675..5855    +  LTR            5' LTR (truncated): truncated 5' long terminal repeat (LTR) from HIV-1
   5887..5998    +  polyA_signal   bGH poly(A) signal: bovine growth hormone polyadenylation signal
   6115..6136    +  promoter       SV40 promoter (fragment): SV40 enhancer and early promoter
   6157..6585    +  rep_origin     f1 ori (sequence partly withheld): f1 bacteriophage origin of replication; arrow indicates direction of (+) strand synthesis
   6599..6928    +  promoter       SV40 promoter: SV40 enhancer and early promoter
   6976..7023    +  promoter       EM7 promoter: synthetic bacterial promoter&nbsp
   7042..7416    +  CDS            BleoR: antibiotic-binding protein; Sh ble from Streptoalloteichus hindustanus; confers resistance to bleomycin, phleomycin, and Zeocin™
   7426..7551    +  CDS            ble (fragment): BLE_KLEPN - Experimental evidence at protein level: Swiss-Prot protein existence level 1. Binding protein with a strong affinity to the bleomycin family of antibiotics. Binds to CL990; an antimitotic-antibiotic compound. From Klebsiella pneumoniae.
   7546..7667    +  polyA_signal   SV40 poly(A) signal: SV40 polyadenylation signal
   7740..7756    -  protein_bind   lac operator: The lac repressor binds to the lac operator to inhibit transcription in E. coli. This inhibition can be relieved by adding lactose or isopropyl-β-D-thiogalactopyranoside (IPTG). lac repressor encoded by lacI
   7764..7794    -  promoter       lac promoter: promoter for the E. coli lac operon
   7809..7830    -  protein_bind   CAP binding site: CAP binding activates transcription in the presence of cAMP. E. coli catabolite activator protein
   7843..7935    -  CDS            lacI (fragment): lac repressor; lacI; The lac repressor binds to the lac operator to inhibit transcription in E. coli. This inhibition can be relieved by adding lactose or isopropyl-β-D-thiogalactopyranoside (IPTG).
   8118..8706    -  rep_origin     ori: high-copy-number ColE1/pMB1/pBR322/pUC origin of replication
   8877..9737    -  CDS            AmpR: β-lactamase; bla; confers resistance to ampicillin, carbenicillin, and related antibiotics
   9738..9842    -  promoter       AmpR promoter: bla
