[The description below was written by a language model from this plasmid's Addgene catalogue record and pLannotate feature annotations shown in this document.]
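Description:
pRDA_936 is a third-generation-style lentiviral CRISPR guide vector built on the pRDA_722 backbone, designed as a positive control for knockout with the enhanced Acidaminococcus Cas12a variant (EnAs). It carries guides against four cell-surface protein genes, CD46, CD47, CD55 and CD81. The feature table shows a single human U6 RNA polymerase III promoter on the reverse strand, consistent with the four guides being expressed as one array that Cas12a processes into individual crRNAs, although the array itself is not annotated. The short "SpCas9 gRNA scaffold" fragment called downstream of U6 is a partial automated match rather than evidence of a Cas9 guide. No Cas12a coding sequence is annotated in the 9,870 nt sequence, so the nuclease apparently has to be supplied separately.

The lentiviral portion has a CMV enhancer/promoter driving a truncated HIV-1 5' LTR, followed by the Ψ packaging signal, a gag fragment, the RRE for Rev-dependent export and the cPPT/CTS. Downstream of the guide cassette, an EF-1α core promoter with intron A drives puromycin N-acetyltransferase for selection of transduced mammalian cells. This is followed by a WPRE to enhance transcript expression, a truncated 3' LTR and a bGH polyadenylation signal. Outside the viral unit, the backbone contains an f1 origin, an SV40/EM7-driven bleomycin/Zeocin resistance cassette with SV40 poly(A), a high-copy ColE1/pUC origin and AmpR, with ampicillin as the recorded bacterial selection. Because the targets are surface markers, loss of their expression presumably serves as the readout of Cas12a editing activity, though the record does not state the assay.
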