Addgene plasmid #216094: pRDA_936
Purpose: Cas12a [EnAs] knockout targeting CD46, CD47, CD55, CD81, positive control
Depositing lab: John Doench. Depositing organization: Broad Institute. Publication: Modular vector assembly enables rapid assessment of emerging CRISPR technologies. McGee AV, Liu YV, Griffith AL, Szegletes ZM, Wen B, Kraus C, Miller NW, Steger RJ, Escude Velasco B, Bosch JA, Zirin JD, Viswanatha R, Sontheimer EJ, Goodale A, Greene MA, Green TM, Doench JG. Cell Genom. 2024 Mar 13;4(3):100519. doi: 10.1016/j.xgen.2024.100519. PubMed 38484704.
Backbone
  Vector backbone: pRDA_722
  Vector type: Lentiviral, CRISPR ; Positive Controls
Growth in bacteria
  Bacterial resistance: Ampicillin, 100 μg/mL
  Growth temperature: 37°C
  Growth strain: NEB Stable
  Copy number: Unknown
Gene/Insert
  Gene/Insert name: CD46, CD47, CD55, CD81 guides
  gRNA/shRNA sequence: CAAGTACTGTTACTGTCACAGAC; CTTTCCAGGATCAGCTCAGCTAC; TCTTCTGTAACCTGGACGGCACT; AGTGCCTGCTGGGGACGGTAAGG
  Species: Other
  Cloning method: Unknown
Terms and licenses: Academic/Nonprofit Terms; Industry Terms: Not Available to Industry
Depositor comments: Please visit https://www.biorxiv.org/content/10.1101/2023.10.25.564061v1 for bioRxiv preprint.
How to cite: pRDA_936 was a gift from John Doench (Addgene plasmid # 216094 ; http://n2t.net/addgene:216094 ; RRID:Addgene_216094)
